Addgene plasmid #242129: pcDNA-DEST40-SIRT6
Purpose: Expression in mammalian cells
Depositing lab: J. Carl Barrett & Izumi Horikawa. Depositing organization: National Cancer Institute (NCI). Publication: Evolutionarily conserved and nonconserved cellular localizations and functions of human SIRT proteins. Michishita E, Park JY, Burneskis JM, Barrett JC, Horikawa I. Mol Biol Cell. 2005 Oct;16(10):4623-35. doi: 10.1091/mbc.e05-01-0033. Epub 2005 Aug 3. PubMed 16079181.
Backbone
  Vector backbone: pcDNA-DEST40
  Backbone manufacturer: Invitrogen
  Backbone size w/o insert (bp): 7143
  Vector type: Mammalian Expression
Growth in bacteria
  Bacterial resistance: Ampicillin, 100 μg/mL
  Growth temperature: 37°C
  Growth strain: DH5alpha
  Copy number: High Copy
Gene/Insert
  Gene/Insert name: SIRT6
  Species: H. sapiens (human)
  Insert size (bp): 1065
  Entrez Gene: SIRT6 (a.k.a. SIR2L6, hSIRT6)
  Promoter: CMV
  Tag / fusion protein: V5-6xHis (C terminal on insert)
  Cloning method: Gateway Cloning
Terms and licenses: Academic/Nonprofit Terms; Industry Terms: Not Available to Industry
How to cite: pcDNA-DEST40-SIRT6 was a gift from J. Carl Barrett & Izumi Horikawa (Addgene plasmid # 242129 ; http://n2t.net/addgene:242129 ; RRID:Addgene_242129)
