[The description below was written by a language model from this plasmid's Addgene catalogue record and pLannotate feature annotations shown in this document.]
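Description:
pcDNA-DEST40-SIRT6 is a mammalian expression plasmid carrying the human SIRT6 coding sequence in the Invitrogen pcDNA-DEST40 Gateway destination backbone. The 1,065 bp open reading frame was introduced by Gateway recombination and sits between attB1 and attB2 sites, the scars left once the destination cassette is exchanged for the insert. This exchange explains why the sequenced plasmid (about 6.6 kb) is smaller than the empty backbone listed in the catalogue. Transcription is driven by the human cytomegalovirus immediate early enhancer and promoter and terminated by the bovine growth hormone polyadenylation signal. A T7 promoter lies just upstream of attB1 and can serve for in vitro transcription or as a sequencing priming site. The catalogue lists a C-terminal V5-6xHis tag. The feature table annotates the V5 epitope downstream of attB2 but does not separately mark the histidine tag. A short match annotated as a truncated HIV-1 LTR next to the CMV promoter is only a fragment hit, and the plasmid has no other lentiviral elements.

For propagation in E. coli the plasmid has a high-copy ColE1/pUC-type origin and a β-lactamase gene conferring ampicillin resistance, along with an f1 origin for single-stranded DNA production. A separate cassette places the neomycin phosphotransferase gene under the SV40 early promoter with an SV40 polyadenylation signal, which would allow G418 selection of stably transfected mammalian cells. SIRT6 is an NAD-dependent deacetylase implicated in telomere maintenance, gene expression and genomic stability. The construct is intended for expressing epitope-tagged SIRT6 in mammalian cells, and the associated publication concerns the cellular localization and function of the human SIRT proteins.
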