Features (pLannotate 1.2.2; 23 found; start..end, strand, type, name):
     28..80      -  misc_feature   bom (fragment): basis of mobility region from pBR322
    235..614     +  enhancer       CMV enhancer: human cytomegalovirus immediate early enhancer
    615..818     +  promoter       CMV promoter: human cytomegalovirus (CMV) immediate early promoter
    814..847     +  LTR            5' LTR (truncated) (fragment): truncated 5' long terminal repeat (LTR) from HIV-1
    863..881     +  promoter       T7 promoter: promoter for bacteriophage T7 RNA polymerase
    911..935     +  protein_bind   attB1: mutant version of attB; recombination site for the Gateway® BP reaction BP Clonase™
    956..2020    +  CDS            SIRT6: SIR6_HUMAN - Also known as SIR2L6. Experimental evidence at protein level: Swiss-Prot protein existence level 1. NAD-dependent protein deacetylase involved in various processes including telomere maintenance and gene expression, and consequently has roles in genomic stability, cell senescence and apoptosis (PubMed:18337721, PubMed:19135889, PubMed:19625767, PubMed:21362626). Has very weak deacetylase activity and can bind NAD(+) in the absence of acetylated substrate (PubMed:21362626). Has deacetylase activity towards histone H3K9Ac and H3K56Ac (PubMed:19625767, PubMed:21362626). Modulates ace
   2040..2064    -  protein_bind   attB2: mutant version of attB; recombination site for the Gateway® BP reaction BP Clonase™
   2090..2131    +  CDS            V5 tag: epitope tag from simian virus 5
   2187..2411    +  polyA_signal   bGH poly(A) signal: bovine growth hormone polyadenylation signal
   2415..2436    +  promoter       SV40 promoter (fragment): SV40 enhancer and early promoter
   2457..2885    +  rep_origin     f1 ori (sequence partly withheld): f1 bacteriophage origin of replication; arrow indicates direction of (+) strand synthesis
   2899..3228    +  promoter       SV40 promoter: SV40 enhancer and early promoter
   3295..4086    +  CDS            neo: KKA2_KLEPN - Also known as kan, nptII. Experimental evidence at protein level: Swiss-Prot protein existence level 1. Resistance to kanamycin, neomycin, paromomycin, ribostamycin, butirosin and gentamicin B. From Klebsiella pneumoniae.
   4112..4270    +  CDS            ble (fragment): BLE_KLEPN - Experimental evidence at protein level: Swiss-Prot protein existence level 1. Binding protein with a strong affinity to the bleomycin family of antibiotics. Binds to CL990; an antimitotic-antibiotic compound. From Klebsiella pneumoniae.
   4265..4386    +  polyA_signal   SV40 poly(A) signal: SV40 polyadenylation signal
   4459..4475    -  protein_bind   lac operator: The lac repressor binds to the lac operator to inhibit transcription in E. coli. This inhibition can be relieved by adding lactose or isopropyl-β-D-thiogalactopyranoside (IPTG). lac repressor encoded by lacI
   4483..4513    -  promoter       lac promoter: promoter for the E. coli lac operon
   4528..4549    -  protein_bind   CAP binding site: CAP binding activates transcription in the presence of cAMP. E. coli catabolite activator protein
   4562..4654    -  CDS            lacI (fragment): lac repressor; lacI; The lac repressor binds to the lac operator to inhibit transcription in E. coli. This inhibition can be relieved by adding lactose or isopropyl-β-D-thiogalactopyranoside (IPTG).
   4837..5425    -  rep_origin     ori: high-copy-number ColE1/pMB1/pBR322/pUC origin of replication
   5596..6456    -  CDS            AmpR: β-lactamase; bla; confers resistance to ampicillin, carbenicillin, and related antibiotics
   6457..6561    -  promoter       AmpR promoter: bla
>Addgene plasmid #242129 | pcDNA-DEST40-SIRT6 | addgene full sequence | sequence record 483747 | Addgene NGS Result
GACGGATCGGGAGATCTCCCGATCCCCTATGGTGCACTCTCAGTACAATCTGCTCTGATGCCGCATAGTT
AAGCCAGTATCTGCTCCCTGCTTGTGTGTTGGAGGTCGCTGAGTAGTGCGCGAGCAAAATTTAAGCTACA
ACAAGGCAAGGCTTGACCGACAATTGCATGAAGAATCTGCTTAGGGTTAGGCGTTTTGCGCTGCTTCGCG
ATGTACGGGCCAGATATACGCGTTGACATTGATTATTGACTAGTTATTAATAGTAATCAATTACGGGGTC
ATTAGTTCATAGCCCATATATGGAGTTCCGCGTTACATAACTTACGGTAAATGGCCCGCCTGGCTGACCG
CCCAACGACCCCCGCCCATTGACGTCAATAATGACGTATGTTCCCATAGTAACGCCAATAGGGACTTTCC
ATTGACGTCAATGGGTGGAGTATTTACGGTAAACTGCCCACTTGGCAGTACATCAAGTGTATCATATGCC
AAGTACGCCCCCTATTGACGTCAATGACGGTAAATGGCCCGCCTGGCATTATGCCCAGTACATGACCTTA
TGGGACTTTCCTACTTGGCAGTACATCTACGTATTAGTCATCGCTATTACCATGGTGATGCGGTTTTGGC
AGTACATCAATGGGCGTGGATAGCGGTTTGACTCACGGGGATTTCCAAGTCTCCACCCCATTGACGTCAA
TGGGAGTTTGTTTTGGCACCAAAATCAACGGGACTTTCCAAAATGTCGTAACAACTCCGCCCCATTGACG
CAAATGGGCGGTAGGCGTGTACGGTGGGAGGTCTATATAAGCAGAGCTCTCTGGCTAACTAGAGAACCCA
CTGCTTACTGGCTTATCGAAATTAATACGACTCACTATAGGGAGACCCAAGCTGGCTAGTTAAGCTATCA
ACAAGTTTGTACAAAAAAGCAGGCTCCGCGGCCGCCCCCTTCACCATGTCGGTGAATTACGCGGCGGGGC
TGTCGCCGTACGCGGACAAGGGCAAGTGCGGCCTCCCGGAGATCTTCGACCCCCCGGAGGAGCTGGAGCG
GAAGGTGTGGGAACTGGCGAGGCTGGTCTGGCAGTCTTCCAGTGTGGTGTTCCACACGGGTGCCGGCATC
AGCACTGCCTCTGGCATCCCCGACTTCAGGGGTCCCCACGGAGTCTGGACCATGGAGGAGCGAGGTCTGG
CCCCCAAGTTCGACACCACCTTTGAGAGCGCGCGGCCCACGCAGACCCACATGGCGCTGGTGCAGCTGGA
GCGCGTGGGCCTCCTCCGCTTCCTGGTCAGCCAGAACGTGGACGGGCTCCATGTGCGCTCAGGCTTCCCC
AGGGACAAACTGGCAGAGCTCCACGGGAACATGTTTGTGGAAGAATGTGCCAAGTGTAAGACGCAGTACG
TCCGAGACACAGTCGTGGGCACCATGGGCCTGAAGGCCACGGGCCGGCTCTGCACCGTGGCTAAGGCAAG
GGGGCTGCGAGCCTGCAGGGGAGAGCTGAGGGACACCATCCTAGACTGGGAGGACTCCCTGCCCGACCGG
GACCTGGCACTCGCCGATGAGGCCAGCAGGAACGCCGACCTGTCCATCACGCTGGGTACATCGCTGCAGA
TCCGGCCCAGCGGGAACCTGCCGCTGGCTACCAAGCGCCGGGGAGGCCGCCTGGTCATCGTCAACCTGCA
GCCCACCAAGCACGACCGCCATGCTGACCTCCGCATCCATGGCTACGTTGACGAGGTCATGACCCGGCTC
ATGAAGCACCTGGGGCTGGAGATCCCCGCCTGGGACGGCCCCCGTGTGCTGGAGAGGGCGCTGCCACCCC
TGCCCCGCCCGCCCACCCCCAAGCTGGAGCCCAAGGAGGAATCTCCCACCCGGATCAACGGCTCTATCCC
CGCCGGCCCCAAGCAGGAGCCCTGCGCCCAGCACAACGGCTCAGAGCCCGCCAGCCCCAAACGGGAGCGG
CCCACCAGCCCTGCCCCCCACAGACCCCCCAAAAGGGTGAAGGCCAAGGCGGTCCCCAGCTTTAAGGGTG
GGCGCGCCGACCCAGCTTTCTTGTACAAAGTGGTTGATCTAGAGGGCCCGCGGTTCGAAGGTAAGCCTAT
CCCTAACCCTCTCCTCGGTCTCGATTCTACGCGTACCGGTCATCATCACCATCACCATTGAGTTTAAACC
CGCTGATCAGCCTCGACTGTGCCTTCTAGTTGCCAGCCATCTGTTGTTTGCCCCTCCCCCGTGCCTTCCT
TGACCCTGGAAGGTGCCACTCCCACTGTCCTTTCCTAATAAAATGAGGAAATTGCATCGCATTGTCTGAG
TAGGTGTCATTCTATTCTGGGGGGTGGGGTGGGGCAGGACAGCAAGGGGGAGGATTGGGAAGACAATAGC
AGGCATGCTGGGGATGCGGTGGGCTCTATGGCTTCTGAGGCGGAAAGAACCAGCTGGGGCTCTAGGGGGT
ATCCCC
[124 nt withheld, positions 2457-2580]
C
[91 nt withheld, positions 2582-2672]
A
[49 nt withheld, positions 2674-2722]
CCTTTGACGTTGGAGTCCACGTTCTTT
[37 nt withheld, positions 2750-2786]
ACCCTATCTCGGTCTATTCTTTTGATTTATAAGGGATTTTGCCGATTTCGGCCTATTGGTTAAAAAATGA
GCTGATTTAACAAAAATTTAACGCGAATTAATTCTGTGGAATGTGTGTCAGTTAGGGTGTGGAAAGTCCC
CAGGCTCCCCAGCAGGCAGAAGTATGCAAAGCATGCATCTCAATTAGTCAGCAACCAGGTGTGGAAAGTC
CCCAGGCTCCCCAGCAGGCAGAAGTATGCAAAGCATGCATCTCAATTAGTCAGCAACCATAGTCCCGCCC
CTAACTCCGCCCATCCCGCCCCTAACTCCGCCCAGTTCCGCCCATTCTCCGCCCCATGGCTGACTAATTT
TTTTTATTTATGCAGAGGCCGAGGCCGCCTCTGCCTCTGAGCTATTCCAGAAGTAGTGAGGAGGCTTTTT
TGGAGGCCTAGGCTTTTGCAAAAAGCTCCCGGGAGCTTGTATATCCATTTTCGGATCTGATCAAGAGACA
GGATGAGGATCGTTTCGCATGATTGAACAAGATGGATTGCACGCAGGTTCTCCGGCCGCTTGGGTGGAGA
GGCTATTCGGCTATGACTGGGCACAACAGACAATCGGCTGCTCTGATGCCGCCGTGTTCCGGCTGTCAGC
GCAGGGGCGCCCGGTTCTTTTTGTCAAGACCGACCTGTCCGGTGCCCTGAATGAACTGCAGGACGAGGCA
GCGCGGCTATCGTGGCTGGCCACGACGGGCGTTCCTTGCGCAGCTGTGCTCGACGTTGTCACTGAAGCGG
GAAGGGACTGGCTGCTATTGGGCGAAGTGCCGGGGCAGGATCTCCTGTCATCTCACCTTGCTCCTGCCGA
GAAAGTATCCATCATGGCTGATGCAATGCGGCGGCTGCATACGCTTGATCCGGCTACCTGCCCATTCGAC
CACCAAGCGAAACATCGCATCGAGCGAGCACGTACTCGGATGGAAGCCGGTCTTGTCGATCAGGATGATC
TGGACGAAGAGCATCAGGGGCTCGCGCCAGCCGAACTGTTCGCCAGGCTCAAGGCGCGCATGCCCGACGG
CGAGGATCTCGTCGTGACCCATGGCGATGCCTGCTTGCCGAATATCATGGTGGAAAATGGCCGCTTTTCT
GGATTCATCGACTGTGGCCGGCTGGGTGTGGCGGACCGCTATCAGGACATAGCGTTGGCTACCCGTGATA
TTGCTGAAGAGCTTGGCGGCGAATGGGCTGACCGCTTCCTCGTGCTTTACGGTATCGCCGCTCCCGATTC
GCAGCGCATCGCCTTCTATCGCCTTCTTGACGAGTTCTTCTGAGCGGGACTCTGGGGTTCGCGAAATGAC
CGACCAAGCGACGCCCAACCTGCCATCACGAGATTTCGATTCCACCGCCGCCTTCTATGAAAGGTTGGGC
TTCGGAATCGTTTTCCGGGACGCCGGCTGGATGATCCTCCAGCGCGGGGATCTCATGCTGGAGTTCTTCG
CCCACCCCAACTTGTTTATTGCAGCTTATAATGGTTACAAATAAAGCAATAGCATCACAAATTTCACAAA
TAAAGCATTTTTTTCACTGCATTCTAGTTGTGGTTTGTCCAAACTCATCAATGTATCTTATCATGTCTGT
ATACCGTCGACCTCTAGCTAGAGCTTGGCGTAATCATGGTCATAGCTGTTTCCTGTGTGAAATTGTTATC
CGCTCACAATTCCACACAACATACGAGCCGGAAGCATAAAGTGTAAAGCCTGGGGTGCCTAATGAGTGAG
CTAACTCACATTAATTGCGTTGCGCTCACTGCCCGCTTTCCAGTCGGGAAACCTGTCGTGCCAGCTGCAT
TAATGAATCGGCCAACGCGCGGGGAGAGGCGGTTTGCGTATTGGGCGCTCTTCCGCTTCCTCGCTCACTG
ACTCGCTGCGCTCGGTCGTTCGGCTGCGGCGAGCGGTATCAGCTCACTCAAAGGCGGTAATACGGTTATC
CACAGAATCAGGGGATAACGCAGGAAAGAACATGTGAGCAAAAGGCCAGCAAAAGGCCAGGAACCGTAAA
AAGGCCGCGTTGCTGGCGTTTTTCCATAGGCTCCGCCCCCCTGACGAGCATCACAAAAATCGACGCTCAA
GTCAGAGGTGGCGAAACCCGACAGGACTATAAAGATACCAGGCGTTTCCCCCTGGAAGCTCCCTCGTGCG
CTCTCCTGTTCCGACCCTGCCGCTTACCGGATACCTGTCCGCCTTTCTCCCTTCGGGAAGCGTGGCGCTT
TCTCATAGCTCACGCTGTAGGTATCTCAGTTCGGTGTAGGTCGTTCGCTCCAAGCTGGGCTGTGTGCACG
AACCCCCCGTTCAGCCCGACCGCTGCGCCTTATCCGGTAACTATCGTCTTGAGTCCAACCCGGTAAGACA
CGACTTATCGCCACTGGCAGCAGCCACTGGTAACAGGATTAGCAGAGCGAGGTATGTAGGCGGTGCTACA
GAGTTCTTGAAGTGGTGGCCTAACTACGGCTACACTAGAAGAACAGTATTTGGTATCTGCGCTCTGCTGA
AGCCAGTTACCTTCGGAAAAAGAGTTGGTAGCTCTTGATCCGGCAAACAAACCACCGCTGGTAGCGGTGG
TTTTTTTGTTTGCAAGCAGCAGATTACGCGCAGAAAAAAAGGATCTCAAGAAGATCCTTTGATCTTTTCT
ACGGGGTCTGACGCTCAGTGGAACGAAAACTCACGTTAAGGGATTTTGGTCATGAGATTATCAAAAAGGA
TCTTCACCTAGATCCTTTTAAATTAAAAATGAAGTTTTAAATCAATCTAAAGTATATATGAGTAAACTTG
GTCTGACAGTTACCAATGCTTAATCAGTGAGGCACCTATCTCAGCGATCTGTCTATTTCGTTCATCCATA
GTTGCCTGACTCCCCGTCGTGTAGATAACTACGATACGGGAGGGCTTACCATCTGGCCCCAGTGCTGCAA
TGATACCGCGAGACCCACGCTCACCGGCTCCAGATTTATCAGCAATAAACCAGCCAGCCGGAAGGGCCGA
GCGCAGAAGTGGTCCTGCAACTTTATCCGCCTCCATCCAGTCTATTAATTGTTGCCGGGAAGCTAGAGTA
AGTAGTTCGCCAGTTAATAGTTTGCGCAACGTTGTTGCCATTGCTACAGGCATCGTGGTGTCACGCTCGT
CGTTTGGTATGGCTTCATTCAGCTCCGGTTCCCAACGATCAAGGCGAGTTACATGATCCCCCATGTTGTG
CAAAAAAGCGGTTAGCTCCTTCGGTCCTCCGATCGTTGTCAGAAGTAAGTTGGCCGCAGTGTTATCACTC
ATGGTTATGGCAGCACTGCATAATTCTCTTACTGTCATGCCATCCGTAAGATGCTTTTCTGTGACTGGTG
AGTACTCAACCAAGTCATTCTGAGAATAGTGTATGCGGCGACCGAGTTGCTCTTGCCCGGCGTCAATACG
GGATAATACCGCGCCACATAGCAGAACTTTAAAAGTGCTCATCATTGGAAAACGTTCTTCGGGGCGAAAA
CTCTCAAGGATCTTACCGCTGTTGAGATCCAGTTCGATGTAACCCACTCGTGCACCCAACTGATCTTCAG
CATCTTTTACTTTCACCAGCGTTTCTGGGTGAGCAAAAACAGGAAGGCAAAATGCCGCAAAAAAGGGAAT
AAGGGCGACACGGAAATGTTGAATACTCATACTCTTCCTTTTTCAATATTATTGAAGCATTTATCAGGGT
TATTGTCTCATGAGCGGATACATATTTGAATGTATTTAGAAAAATAAACAAATAGGGGTTCCGCGCACAT
TTCCCCGAAAAGTGCCACCTGACGTC
